Addgene plasmid #144983: TFORF3507
Purpose: Lentiviral vector for overexpressing transcription factor ORFs with unique 24-bp barcodes. Barcodes facilitate identification of transcription factors in pooled screens.
Depositing lab: Feng Zhang. Depositing organization: Broad Institute. Publication: A transcription factor atlas of directed differentiation. Joung J, Ma S, Tay T, Geiger-Schuller KR, Kirchgatterer PC, Verdine VK, Guo B, Arias-Garcia MA, Allen WE, Singh A, Kuksenko O, Abudayyeh OO, Gootenberg JS, Fu Z, Macrae RK, Buenrostro JD, Regev A, Zhang F. Cell. 2023 Jan 5;186(1):209-229.e26. doi: 10.1016/j.cell.2022.11.026. PubMed 36608654.
Backbone
  Vector backbone: pLX_TRC317
  Backbone manufacturer: Broad Institute Genetic Perturbation Platform
  Backbone size w/o insert (bp): 8264
  Vector type: Mammalian Expression, Lentiviral
  Selectable markers: Puromycin
Growth in bacteria
  Bacterial resistance: Ampicillin, 100 μg/mL
  Growth temperature: 37°C
  Growth strain: NEB Stable
  Copy number: High Copy
Gene/Insert
  Gene/Insert name: NOCT
  Species: H. sapiens (human)
  Insert size (bp): 1502
  Entrez Gene: NOCT (a.k.a. CCR4L, CCRN4L, Ccr4c, NOC)
  Promoter: EF1a
  Tag / fusion protein: V5 (C terminal on insert)
  Cloning method: Gateway Cloning
  Sequencing primers: 5′ GGGTGGAGACTGAAGTTAGGCCAG; 3′ CACATAGCGTAAAAGGAGCAACATAG
Resource information
  A portion of this plasmid was derived from a plasmid made by: Broad Institute Genetic Perturbation Platform
Terms and licenses: Academic/Nonprofit Terms; Industry Terms: Not Available to Industry
Depositor comments: NM_012118.3 Please test multiple small colonies in case of plasmid recombination. To make this collection available in a timely manner, a portion of this collection was not fully sequenced by Addgene. If an Addgene verified full plasmid sequence is not available, please contact us prior to placing an order to request the full sequence.
How to cite: TFORF3507 was a gift from Feng Zhang (Addgene plasmid # 144983 ; http://n2t.net/addgene:144983 ; RRID:Addgene_144983)
