[The description below was written by a language model from this plasmid's Addgene catalogue record and pLannotate feature annotations shown in this document.]
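Description:
TFORF3507 is a third-generation, self-inactivating lentiviral expression plasmid built on the pLX_TRC317 backbone and carrying the human NOCT (nocturnin; also CCRN4L) open reading frame, one member of a barcoded transcription factor ORF collection. It is propagated in E. coli through a high-copy ColE1/pUC-type origin with ampicillin selection from the bla gene; an f1 origin and remnants of a lac/T7/T3 cloning region are also present in the bacterial portion. The depositor warns that the plasmid can recombine, a common issue for LTR-containing vectors.

The viral genome is driven by an RSV promoter fused to a truncated HIV-1 5' LTR, followed by the Ψ packaging signal, a gag fragment, the RRE for Rev-dependent nuclear export, and a cPPT/CTS element. It ends in a ΔU3 3' LTR, which inactivates the LTR promoter after integration, followed by an SV40 polyadenylation signal. Two expression units lie between the LTRs. An SV40 early promoter drives puromycin N-acetyltransferase for selection of transduced mammalian cells. Downstream, the human EF-1α promoter drives NOCT, which was introduced by Gateway cloning and is therefore flanked by attB1 and attB2 sites, with a V5 epitope tag fused at its C terminus. A WPRE downstream of the ORF enhances transcript stability and expression.

According to the record, each construct in the collection has a unique 24-bp barcode so that the ORF can be identified in pooled overexpression screens. The barcode is not annotated in the feature table, so its position cannot be stated from it. The annotated sequence length matches the stated backbone plus insert.
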