Features (pLannotate 1.2.2; 34 found; start..end, strand, type, name):
      5..231     +  promoter       RSV promoter: Rous sarcoma virus enhancer/promoter
    232..412     +  LTR            5' LTR (truncated): truncated 5' long terminal repeat (LTR) from HIV-1
    459..584     +  misc_feature   HIV-1 Ψ: packaging signal of human immunodeficiency virus type 1
    568..931     +  CDS            HIV-1 gag (fragment): gag protein from human immunodeficiency virus 1; gag
   1077..1310    +  misc_feature   RRE: The Rev response element (RRE) of HIV-1 allows for Rev-dependent mRNA export from the nucleus to the cytoplasm.
   1687..1713    +  CDS            Rev (fragment): human immunodeficiency virus 1 (HIV-1) Rev protein; rev; enhances nuclear export of unspliced and incompletely spliced viral mRNAs
   1720..1743    +  promoter       SV40 promoter (fragment): SV40 early promoter
   1744..1815    +  promoter       SV40 promoter (fragment): SV40 enhancer and early promoter
   1839..1974    +  rep_origin     SV40 ori: SV40 origin of replication
   2020..2616    +  CDS            PuroR (fragment): puromycin N-acetyltransferase; pac from Streptomyces; confers resistance to puromycin
   2665..2782    +  misc_feature   cPPT/CTS: central polypurine tract and central termination sequence of HIV-1
   2847..2913    +  CDS            small t antigen (fragment): SV40 (simian virus 40) small t antigen
   2920..4098    +  promoter       EF-1α promoter: strong constitutive promoter for human elongation factor EF-1α
   4119..4136    +  protein_bind   attB1 (fragment): mutant version of attB; core recombination site for the Gateway® BP reaction BP Clonase™
   4145..5437    +  CDS            NOCT: NOCT_HUMAN - Also known as CCR4, CCRN4L, NOC. Experimental evidence at protein level: Swiss-Prot protein existence level 1. Phosphatase which catalyzes the conversion of NADP(+) to NAD(+) and of NADPH to NADH (PubMed:31147539). Shows a small preference for NADPH over NADP(+) (PubMed:31147539). Represses translation and promotes degradation of target mRNA molecules (PubMed:29860338). Plays an important role in post-transcriptional regulation of metabolic genes under circadian control (By similarity). Exerts a rhythmic post- transcriptional control of genes necessary for metabolic functions incl
   5445..5462    -  protein_bind   attB2 (fragment): mutant version of attB; core recombination site for the Gateway® BP reaction BP Clonase™
   5471..5512    +  CDS            V5 tag: epitope tag from simian virus 5
   5528..5581    +  promoter       U6 promoter (fragment): RNA polymerase III promoter for human U6 snRNA
   5623..6211    +  misc_feature   WPRE: woodchuck hepatitis virus posttranscriptional regulatory element
   6262..6281    +  misc_feature   cPPT/CTS (fragment): central polypurine tract and central termination sequence of HIV-1
   6283..6516    +  LTR            3' LTR (ΔU3): self-inactivating 3' long terminal repeat (LTR) from HIV-1
   6594..6715    +  polyA_signal   SV40 poly(A) signal: SV40 polyadenylation signal
   6755..6890    +  rep_origin     SV40 ori: SV40 origin of replication
   6911..6929    -  promoter       T7 promoter: promoter for bacteriophage T7 RNA polymerase
   6937..7092    +  CDS            lacZα (fragment): LacZα fragment of β-galactosidase; lacZ fragment
   7097..7525    +  rep_origin     f1 ori (sequence partly withheld): f1 bacteriophage origin of replication; arrow indicates direction of (+) strand synthesis
   7578..7682    +  promoter       AmpR promoter: bla
   7683..8543    +  CDS            AmpR: β-lactamase; bla; confers resistance to ampicillin, carbenicillin, and related antibiotics
   8714..9302    +  rep_origin     ori: high-copy-number ColE1/pMB1/pBR322/pUC origin of replication
   9485..9577    +  CDS            lacI (fragment): lac repressor; lacI; The lac repressor binds to the lac operator to inhibit transcription in E. coli. This inhibition can be relieved by adding lactose or isopropyl-β-D-thiogalactopyranoside (IPTG).
   9590..9611    +  protein_bind   CAP binding site: CAP binding activates transcription in the presence of cAMP. E. coli catabolite activator protein
   9626..9656    +  promoter       lac promoter: promoter for the E. coli lac operon
   9664..9680    +  protein_bind   lac operator: The lac repressor binds to the lac operator to inhibit transcription in E. coli. This inhibition can be relieved by adding lactose or isopropyl-β-D-thiogalactopyranoside (IPTG). lac repressor encoded by lacI
   9725..9743    +  promoter       T3 promoter: promoter for bacteriophage T3 RNA polymerase
>Addgene plasmid #144983 | TFORF3507 | depositor full sequence | sequence record 287063 | Full Sequence
TTAATGTAGTCTTATGCAATACTCTTGTAGTCTTGCAACATGGTAACGATGAGTTAGCAACATGCCTTAC
AAGGAGAGAAAAAGCACCGTGCATGCCGATTGGTGGAAGTAAGGTGGTACGATCGTGCCTTATTAGGAAG
GCAACAGACGGGTCTGACATGGATTGGACGAACCACTGAATTGCCGCATTGCAGAGATATTGTATTTAAG
TGCCTAGCTCGATACATAAACGGGTCTCTCTGGTTAGACCAGATCTGAGCCTGGGAGCTCTCTGGCTAAC
TAGGGAACCCACTGCTTAAGCCTCAATAAAGCTTGCCTTGAGTGCTTCAAGTAGTGTGTGCCCGTCTGTT
GTGTGACTCTGGTAACTAGAGATCCCTCAGACCCTTTTAGTCAGTGTGGAAAATCTCTAGCAGTGGCGCC
CGAACAGGGACTTGAAAGCGAAAGGGAAACCAGAGGAGCTCTCTCGACGCAGGACTCGGCTTGCTGAAGC
GCGCACGGCAAGAGGCGAGGGGCGGCGACTGGTGAGTACGCCAAAAATTTTGACTAGCGGAGGCTAGAAG
GAGAGAGATGGGTGCGAGAGCGTCAGTATTAAGCGGGGGAGAATTAGATCGCGATGGGAAAAAATTCGGT
TAAGGCCAGGGGGAAAGAAAAAATATAAATTAAAACATATAGTATGGGCAAGCAGGGAGCTAGAACGATT
CGCAGTTAATCCTGGCCTGTTAGAAACATCAGAAGGCTGTAGACAAATACTGGGACAGCTACAACCATCC
CTTCAGACAGGATCAGAAGAACTTAGATCATTATATAATACAGTAGCAACCCTCTATTGTGTGCATCAAA
GGATAGAGATAAAAGACACCAAGGAAGCTTTAGACAAGATAGAGGAAGAGCAAAACAAAAGTAAGACCAC
CGCACAGCAAGCGGCCGCTGATCTTCAGACCTGGAGGAGGAGATATGAGGGACAATTGGAGAAGTGAATT
ATATAAATATAAAGTAGTAAAAATTGAACCATTAGGAGTAGCACCCACCAAGGCAAAGAGAAGAGTGGTG
CAGAGAGAAAAAAGAGCAGTGGGAATAGGAGCTTTGTTCCTTGGGTTCTTGGGAGCAGCAGGAAGCACTA
TGGGCGCAGCGTCAATGACGCTGACGGTACAGGCCAGACAATTATTGTCTGGTATAGTGCAGCAGCAGAA
CAATTTGCTGAGGGCTATTGAGGCGCAACAGCATCTGTTGCAACTCACAGTCTGGGGCATCAAGCAGCTC
CAGGCAAGAATCCTGGCTGTGGAAAGATACCTAAAGGATCAACAGCTCCTGGGGATTTGGGGTTGCTCTG
GAAAACTCATTTGCACCACTGCTGTGCCTTGGAATGCTAGTTGGAGTAATAAATCTCTGGAACAGATTTG
GAATCACACGACCTGGATGGAGTGGGACAGAGAAATTAACAATTACACAAGCTTAATACACTCCTTAATT
GAAGAATCGCAAAACCAGCAAGAAAAGAATGAACAAGAATTATTGGAATTAGATAAATGGGCAAGTTTGT
GGAATTGGTTTAACATAACAAATTGGCTGTGGTATATAAAATTATTCATAATGATAGTAGGAGGCTTGGT
AGGTTTAAGAATAGTTTTTGCTGTACTTTCTATAGTGAATAGAGTTAGGCAGGGATATTCACCATTATCG
TTTCAGACCCACCTCCCAACCCCGAGGGGACCCATGCATTGCATCTCAATTAGTCAGCAACCAGGTGTGG
AAAGTCCCCAGGCTCCCCAGCAGGCAGAAGTATGCAAAGCATGCGTCTCAATTAGTCAGCAACCATAGTC
CCGCCCCTAACTCCGCCCATCCCGCCCCTAACTCCGCCCAGTTCCGCCCATTCTCCGCCCCATGGCTGAC
TAATTTTTTTTATTTATGCAGAGGCCGAGGCCGCCTCGGCCTCTGAGCTATTCCAGAAGTAGTGAGGAGG
CTTTTTTGGAGGCCTAGGCTTTTGCAAAAAGCTTTCTAGAGGTACCACCGGAGCTTACCATGACCGAGTA
CAAGCCCACGGTGCGCCTCGCCACCCGCGACGACGTCCCCAGGGCCGTACGCACCCTCGCCGCCGCGTTC
GCCGACTACCCCGCCACGCGCCACACCGTCGATCCGGACCGCCACATCGAGCGGGTCACCGAGCTGCAAG
AACTCTTCCTCACGCGCGTCGGGCTCGACATCGGCAAGGTGTGGGTCGCGGACGACGGCGCCGCCGTGGC
GGTCTGGACCACGCCGGAGAGCGTCGAAGCGGGGGCGGTGTTCGCCGAGATCGGCCCGCGCATGGCCGAG
TTGAGCGGTTCCCGGCTGGCCGCGCAGCAACAGATGGAAGGCCTCCTGGCGCCGCACCGGCCCAAGGAGC
CCGCGTGGTTCCTGGCCACCGTCGGCGTCTCGCCCGACCACCAGGGCAAGGGTCTGGGCAGCGCCGTCGT
GCTCCCCGGAGTGGAGGCGGCCGAGCGCGCCGGGGTGCCCGCCTTCCTGGAGACCTCCGCGCCCCGCAAC
CTCCCCTTCTACGAGCGGCTCGGCTTCACCGTCACCGCCGACGTCGAGGTGCCCGAAGGACCGCGCACCT
GGTGCATGACCCGCAAGCCCGGTGCCAGTTAACGAATTCTAGATCTTGAGACAAATGGCAGTATTCATCC
ACAATTTTAAAAGAAAAGGGGGGATTGGGGGGTACAGTGCAGGGGAAAGAATAGTAGACATAATAGCAAC
AGACATACAAACTAAAGAATTACAAAAACAAATTACAAAAATTCAAAATTTTCGGGTTTATTACAGGGAC
AGCAGAGATCCACTTTGGCGCCGGCTCGAGGCCTGCAGGTGCAAAGATGGATAAAGTTTTAAACAGAGAG
GAATCTTTGCAGCTAATGGACCTTCTAGGTCTTGAAAGGAGTGGGAATTGGCTCCGGTGCCCGTCAGTGG
GCAGAGCGCACATCGCCCACAGTCCCCGAGAAGTTGGGGGGAGGGGTCGGCAATTGAACCGGTGCCTAGA
GAAGGTGGCGCGGGGTAAACTGGGAAAGTGATGTCGTGTACTGGCTCCGCCTTTTTCCCGAGGGTGGGGG
AGAACCGTATATAAGTGCAGTAGTCGCCGTGAACGTTCTTTTTCGCAACGGGTTTGCCGCCAGAACACAG
GTAAGTGCCGTGTGTGGTTCCCGCGGGCCTGGCCTCTTTACGGGTTATGGCCCTTGCGTGCCTTGAATTA
CTTCCACCTGGCTGCAGTACGTGATTCTTGATCCCGAGCTTCGGGTTGGAAGTGGGTGGGAGAGTTCGAG
GCCTTGCGCTTAAGGAGCCCCTTCGCCTCGTGCTTGAGTTGAGGCCTGGCCTGGGCGCTGGGGCCGCCGC
GTGCGAATCTGGTGGCACCTTCGCGCCTGTCTCGCTGCTTTCGATAAGTCTCTAGCCATTTAAAATTTTT
GATGACCTGCTGCGACGCTTTTTTTCTGGCAAGATAGTCTTGTAAATGCGGGCCAAGATCTGCACACTGG
TATTTCGGTTTTTGGGGCCGCGGGCGGCGACGGGGCCCGTGCGTCCCAGCGCACATGTTCGGCGAGGCGG
GGCCTGCGAGCGCGGCCACCGAGAATCGGACGGGGGTAGTCTCAAGCTGGCCGGCCTGCTCTGGTGCCTG
GCCTCGCGCCGCCGTGTATCGCCCCGCCCTGGGCGGCAAGGCTGGCCCGGTCGGCACCAGTTGCGTGAGC
GGAAAGATGGCCGCTTCCCGGCCCTGCTGCAGGGAGCTCAAAATGGAGGACGCGGCGCTCGGGAGAGCGG
GCGGGTGAGTCACCCACACAAAGGAAAAGGGCCTTTCCGTCCTCAGCCGTCGCTTCATGTGACTCCACGG
AGTACCGGGCGCCGTCCAGGCACCTCGATTAGTTCTCGAGCTTTTGGAGTACGTCGTCTTTAGGTTGGGG
GGAGGGGTTTTATGCGATGGAGTTTCCCCACACTGAGTGGGTGGAGACTGAAGTTAGGCCAGCTTGGCAC
TTGATGTAATTCTCCTTGGAATTTGCCCTTTTTGAGTTTGGATCTTGGTTCATTCTCAAGCCTCAGACAG
TGGTTCAAAGTTTTTTTCTTCCATTTCAGGTGTCGTGAGGCTAGCATCGATTGATCAACAAGTTTGTACA
AAAAAGTTGGCACCATGTTTCATAGTCCGCGGCGGCTCTGCTCGGCCCTGCTGCAGAGGGACGCGCCCGG
CCTGCGCCGCCTGCCCGCCCCAGGGCTGCGCCGCCCGTTGTCCCCGCCGGCTGCTGTTCCCAGGCCCGCA
TCCCCCCGGCTGCTGGCGGCGGCCTCGGCGGCCTCGGGCGCCGCGAGGTCGTGTTCCCGAACAGTGTGTT
CCATGGGAACCGGTACAAGCAGACTCTATAGTGCTCTCGCCAAGACACTGAACAGCAGCGCTGCCTCCCA
GCACCCAGAGTATTTGGTGTCACCTGACCCAGAGCATCTGGAGCCCATTGATCCTAAAGAGCTTCTTGAG
GAATGCAGGGCCGTCCTGCACACCCGACCTCCCCGGTTCCAGAGGGATTTTGTGGATCTGAGGACAGATT
GCCCTAGTACCCACCCACCTATCAGGGTTATGCAATGGAACATCCTCGCCCAAGCTCTTGGAGAAGGCAA
AGACAACTTTGTACAGTGCCCTGTTGAAGCACTCAAATGGGAAGAAAGGAAATGTCTCATCCTGGAAGAA
ATCCTGGCCTACCAGCCTGATATATTGTGCCTCCAAGAGGTGGACCACTATTTTGACACCTTCCAGCCAC
TCCTCAGTAGACTAGGCTATCAAGGCACGTTTTTCCCCAAACCCTGGTCACCTTGTCTAGATGTAGAACA
CAACAATGGACCAGATGGTTGTGCCTTATTTTTTCTTCAAAACCGATTCAAGCTAGTCAACAGTGCCAAT
ATTAGGCTGACAGCCATGACATTGAAAACCAACCAGGTGGCCATTGCACAGACCCTGGAGTGCAAGGAGT
CAGGCCGACAGTTCTGCATCGCTGTTACCCATCTAAAAGCACGCACTGGCTGGGAGCGGTTTCGATCAGC
TCAAGGCTGTGACCTCCTTCAGAACCTGCAAAACATCACCCAAGGAGCCAAGATTCCCCTTATTGTGTGT
GGGGACTTCAATGCAGAGCCAACAGAAGAGGTCTACAAACACTTTGCTTCCTCCAGCCTCAACCTGAACA
GCGCCTACAAGCTGCTGAGTGCTGATGGGCAGTCAGAACCCCCATACACTACCTGGAAGATCCGGACCTC
AGGGGAGTGCAGGCACACCCTGGATTACATCTGGTATTCTAAACATGCTCTAAATGTAAGGTCAGCTCTC
GATCTGCTCACTGAAGAACAGATTGGACCCAACAGGTTACCTTCCTTCAATTATCCTTCAGACCACCTGT
CTCTAGTGTGTGACTTCAGCTTTACTGAGGAATCTGATGGACTTTCATTGCCAACTTTCTTGTACAAAGT
GGTTGATATCGGTAAGCCTATCCCTAACCCTCTCCTCGGTCTCGATTCTACGTAGTAATGAACTAGTCCG
TAACTTGAAAGTATTTCGATTTCTTGGCTTTATATATCTTGTGGAAAGGACGAATCTGCCGAGGGCGAGA
TCCTCTTACGCGTTAAGTCGACAATCAACCTCTGGATTACAAAATTTGTGAAAGATTGACTGGTATTCTT
AACTATGTTGCTCCTTTTACGCTATGTGGATACGCTGCTTTAATGCCTTTGTATCATGCTATTGCTTCCC
GTATGGCTTTCATTTTCTCCTCCTTGTATAAATCCTGGTTGCTGTCTCTTTATGAGGAGTTGTGGCCCGT
TGTCAGGCAACGTGGCGTGGTGTGCACTGTGTTTGCTGACGCAACCCCCACTGGTTGGGGCATTGCCACC
ACCTGTCAGCTCCTTTCCGGGACTTTCGCTTTCCCCCTCCCTATTGCCACGGCGGAACTCATCGCCGCCT
GCCTTGCCCGCTGCTGGACAGGGGCTCGGCTGTTGGGCACTGACAATTCCGTGGTGTTGTCGGGGAAATC
ATCGTCCTTTCCTTGGCTGCTCGCCTGTGTTGCCACCTGGATTCTGCGCGGGACGTCCTTCTGCTACGTC
CCTTCGGCCCTCAATCCAGCGGACCTTCCTTCCCGCGGCCTGCTGCCGGCTCTGCGGCCTCTTCCGCGTC
TTCGCCTTCGCCCTCAGACGAGTCGGATCTCCCTTTGGGCCGCCTCCCCGCGTCGACTTTAAGACCAATG
ACTTACAAGGCAGCTGTAGATCTTAGCCACTTTTTAAAAGAAAAGGGGGGACTGGAAGGGCTAATTCACT
CCCAACGAAGACAAGATCTGCTTTTTGCTTGTACTGGGTCTCTCTGGTTAGACCAGATCTGAGCCTGGGA
GCTCTCTGGCTAACTAGGGAACCCACTGCTTAAGCCTCAATAAAGCTTGCCTTGAGTGCTTCAAGTAGTG
TGTGCCCGTCTGTTGTGTGACTCTGGTAACTAGAGATCCCTCAGACCCTTTTAGTCAGTGTGGAAAATCT
CTAGCAGTACGTATAGTAGTTCATGTCATCTTATTATTCAGTATTTATAACTTGCAAAGAAATGAATATC
AGAGAGTGAGAGGAACTTGTTTATTGCAGCTTATAATGGTTACAAATAAAGCAATAGCATCACAAATTTC
ACAAATAAAGCATTTTTTTCACTGCATTCTAGTTGTGGTTTGTCCAAACTCATCAATGTATCTTATCATG
TCTGGCTCTAGCTATCCCGCCCCTAACTCCGCCCATCCCGCCCCTAACTCCGCCCAGTTCCGCCCATTCT
CCGCCCCATGGCTGACTAATTTTTTTTATTTATGCAGAGGCCGAGGCCGCCTCGGCCTCTGAGCTATTCC
AGAAGTAGTGAGGAGGCTTTTTTGGAGGCCTAGGGACGTACCCAATTCGCCCTATAGTGAGTCGTATTAC
GCGCGCTCACTGGCCGTCGTTTTACAACGTCGTGACTGGGAAAACCCTGGCGTTACCCAACTTAATCGCC
TTGCAGCACATCCCCCTTTCGCCAGCTGGCGTAATAGCGAAGAGGCCCGCACCGATCGCCCTTCCCAACA
GTTGCGCAGCCTGAATGGCGAATGGG
[124 nt withheld, positions 7097-7220]
C
[91 nt withheld, positions 7222-7312]
A
[49 nt withheld, positions 7314-7362]
CCTTTGACGTTGGAGTCCACGTTCTTT
[37 nt withheld, positions 7390-7426]
ACCCTATCTCGGTCTATTCTTTTGATTTATAAGGGATTTTGCCGATTTCGGCCTATTGGTTAAAAAATGA
GCTGATTTAACAAAAATTTAACGCGAATTTTAACAAAATATTAACGCTTACAATTTAGGTGGCACTTTTC
GGGGAAATGTGCGCGGAACCCCTATTTGTTTATTTTTCTAAATACATTCAAATATGTATCCGCTCATGAG
ACAATAACCCTGATAAATGCTTCAATAATATTGAAAAAGGAAGAGTATGAGTATTCAACATTTCCGTGTC
GCCCTTATTCCCTTTTTTGCGGCATTTTGCCTTCCTGTTTTTGCTCACCCAGAAACGCTGGTGAAAGTAA
AAGATGCTGAAGATCAGTTGGGTGCACGAGTGGGTTACATCGAACTGGATCTCAACAGCGGTAAGATCCT
TGAGAGTTTTCGCCCCGAAGAACGTTTTCCAATGATGAGCACTTTTAAAGTTCTGCTATGTGGCGCGGTA
TTATCCCGTATTGACGCCGGGCAAGAGCAACTCGGTCGCCGCATACACTATTCTCAGAATGACTTGGTTG
AGTACTCACCAGTCACAGAAAAGCATCTTACGGATGGCATGACAGTAAGAGAATTATGCAGTGCTGCCAT
AACCATGAGTGATAACACTGCGGCCAACTTACTTCTGACAACGATCGGAGGACCGAAGGAGCTAACCGCT
TTTTTGCACAACATGGGGGATCATGTAACTCGCCTTGATCGTTGGGAACCGGAGCTGAATGAAGCCATAC
CAAACGACGAGCGTGACACCACGATGCCTGTAGCAATGGCAACAACGTTGCGCAAACTATTAACTGGCGA
ACTACTTACTCTAGCTTCCCGGCAACAATTAATAGACTGGATGGAGGCGGATAAAGTTGCAGGACCACTT
CTGCGCTCGGCCCTTCCGGCTGGCTGGTTTATTGCTGATAAATCTGGAGCCGGTGAGCGTGGGTCTCGCG
GTATCATTGCAGCACTGGGGCCAGATGGTAAGCCCTCCCGTATCGTAGTTATCTACACGACGGGGAGTCA
GGCAACTATGGATGAACGAAATAGACAGATCGCTGAGATAGGTGCCTCACTGATTAAGCATTGGTAACTG
TCAGACCAAGTTTACTCATATATACTTTAGATTGATTTAAAACTTCATTTTTAATTTAAAAGGATCTAGG
TGAAGATCCTTTTTGATAATCTCATGACCAAAATCCCTTAACGTGAGTTTTCGTTCCACTGAGCGTCAGA
CCCCGTAGAAAAGATCAAAGGATCTTCTTGAGATCCTTTTTTTCTGCGCGTAATCTGCTGCTTGCAAACA
AAAAAACCACCGCTACCAGCGGTGGTTTGTTTGCCGGATCAAGAGCTACCAACTCTTTTTCCGAAGGTAA
CTGGCTTCAGCAGAGCGCAGATACCAAATACTGTTCTTCTAGTGTAGCCGTAGTTAGGCCACCACTTCAA
GAACTCTGTAGCACCGCCTACATACCTCGCTCTGCTAATCCTGTTACCAGTGGCTGCTGCCAGTGGCGAT
AAGTCGTGTCTTACCGGGTTGGACTCAAGACGATAGTTACCGGATAAGGCGCAGCGGTCGGGCTGAACGG
GGGGTTCGTGCACACAGCCCAGCTTGGAGCGAACGACCTACACCGAACTGAGATACCTACAGCGTGAGCT
ATGAGAAAGCGCCACGCTTCCCGAAGGGAGAAAGGCGGACAGGTATCCGGTAAGCGGCAGGGTCGGAACA
GGAGAGCGCACGAGGGAGCTTCCAGGGGGAAACGCCTGGTATCTTTATAGTCCTGTCGGGTTTCGCCACC
TCTGACTTGAGCGTCGATTTTTGTGATGCTCGTCAGGGGGGCGGAGCCTATGGAAAAACGCCAGCAACGC
GGCCTTTTTACGGTTCCTGGCCTTTTGCTGGCCTTTTGCTCACATGTTCTTTCCTGCGTTATCCCCTGAT
TCTGTGGATAACCGTATTACCGCCTTTGAGTGAGCTGATACCGCTCGCCGCAGCCGAACGACCGAGCGCA
GCGAGTCAGTGAGCGAGGAAGCGGAAGAGCGCCCAATACGCAAACCGCCTCTCCCCGCGCGTTGGCCGAT
TCATTAATGCAGCTGGCACGACAGGTTTCCCGACTGGAAAGCGGGCAGTGAGCGCAACGCAATTAATGTG
AGTTAGCTCACTCATTAGGCACCCCAGGCTTTACACTTTATGCTTCCGGCTCGTATGTTGTGTGGAATTG
TGAGCGGATAACAATTTCACACAGGAAACAGCTATGACCATGATTACGCCAAGCGCGCAATTAACCCTCA
CTAAAGGGAACAAAAGCTGGAGCTGCAAGC
