>Addgene plasmid #144983 | TFORF3507 | depositor partial sequence | sequence record 287064 | Insert
ATCGATTGATCAACAAGTTTGTACAAAAAAGTTGGCACCATGTTTCATAGTCCGCGGCGGCTCTGCTCGG
CCCTGCTGCAGAGGGACGCGCCCGGCCTGCGCCGCCTGCCCGCCCCAGGGCTGCGCCGCCCGTTGTCCCC
GCCGGCTGCTGTTCCCAGGCCCGCATCCCCCCGGCTGCTGGCGGCGGCCTCGGCGGCCTCGGGCGCCGCG
AGGTCGTGTTCCCGAACAGTGTGTTCCATGGGAACCGGTACAAGCAGACTCTATAGTGCTCTCGCCAAGA
CACTGAACAGCAGCGCTGCCTCCCAGCACCCAGAGTATTTGGTGTCACCTGACCCAGAGCATCTGGAGCC
CATTGATCCTAAAGAGCTTCTTGAGGAATGCAGGGCCGTCCTGCACACCCGACCTCCCCGGTTCCAGAGG
GATTTTGTGGATCTGAGGACAGATTGCCCTAGTACCCACCCACCTATCAGGGTTATGCAATGGAACATCC
TCGCCCAAGCTCTTGGAGAAGGCAAAGACAACTTTGTACAGTGCCCTGTTGAAGCACTCAAATGGGAAGA
AAGGAAATGTCTCATCCTGGAAGAAATCCTGGCCTACCAGCCTGATATATTGTGCCTCCAAGAGGTGGAC
CACTATTTTGACACCTTCCAGCCACTCCTCAGTAGACTAGGCTATCAAGGCACGTTTTTCCCCAAACCCT
GGTCACCTTGTCTAGATGTAGAACACAACAATGGACCAGATGGTTGTGCCTTATTTTTTCTTCAAAACCG
ATTCAAGCTAGTCAACAGTGCCAATATTAGGCTGACAGCCATGACATTGAAAACCAACCAGGTGGCCATT
GCACAGACCCTGGAGTGCAAGGAGTCAGGCCGACAGTTCTGCATCGCTGTTACCCATCTAAAAGCACGCA
CTGGCTGGGAGCGGTTTCGATCAGCTCAAGGCTGTGACCTCCTTCAGAACCTGCAAAACATCACCCAAGG
AGCCAAGATTCCCCTTATTGTGTGTGGGGACTTCAATGCAGAGCCAACAGAAGAGGTCTACAAACACTTT
GCTTCCTCCAGCCTCAACCTGAACAGCGCCTACAAGCTGCTGAGTGCTGATGGGCAGTCAGAACCCCCAT
ACACTACCTGGAAGATCCGGACCTCAGGGGAGTGCAGGCACACCCTGGATTACATCTGGTATTCTAAACA
TGCTCTAAATGTAAGGTCAGCTCTCGATCTGCTCACTGAAGAACAGATTGGACCCAACAGGTTACCTTCC
TTCAATTATCCTTCAGACCACCTGTCTCTAGTGTGTGACTTCAGCTTTACTGAGGAATCTGATGGACTTT
CATTGCCAACTTTCTTGTACAAAGTGGTTGATATCGGTAAGCCTATCCCTAACCCTCTCCTCGGTCTCGA
TTCTACGTAGTAATGAACTAGTCCGTAACTTGAAAGTATTTCGATTTCTTGGCTTTATATATCTTGTGGA
AAGGACGAATCTGCCGAGGGCGAGATCCTCTT
