>Addgene plasmid #144983 | TFORF3507 | depositor partial sequence | sequence record 287065 | Barcode
ATCTGCCGAGGGCGAGATCCTCTT
