>Addgene plasmid #144983 | TFORF3507 | addgene partial sequence | sequence record 305218 | WPRE-R 5'-CATAGCGTAAAAGGAGCAACA-3'
TTTGTAATCCAGAGGTTGATTGTCGACTTAACGCGTAAGAGGATCTCGCCCTCGGCAGATTCGTCCTTTC
CACAAGATATATAAAGCCAAGAAATCGAAATACTTTCAAGTTACGGACTAGTTCATTACTACGTAGAATC
GAGACCGAGGAGAGGGTTAGGGATAGGCTTACCGATATCAACCACTTTGTACAAGAAAGTTGGCAATGAA
AGTCCATCAGATTCCTCAGTAAAGCTGAAGTCACACACTAGAGACAGGTGGTCTGAAGGATAATTGAAGG
AAGGTAACCTGTTGGGTCCAATCTGTTCTTCAGTGAGCAGATCGAGAGCTGACCTTACATTTAGAGCATG
TTTAGAATACCAGATGTAATCCAGGGTGTGCCTGCACTCCCCTGAGGTCCGGATCTTCCAGGTAGTGTAT
GGGGGTTCTGACTGCCCATCAGCACTCAGCAGCTTGTAGGCGCTGTTCAGGTTGAGGCTGGAGGAAGCAA
AGTGTTTGTAGACCTCTTCTGTTGGCTCTGCATTGAAGTCCCCACACACAATAAGGGGAATCTTGGCTCC
TTGGGTGATGTTTTGCAGGTTCTGAAGGAGGTCACAGCCTTGAGCTGATCGAAACCGCTCCCAGCCAGTG
CGTGCTTTTAGATGGGTAACAGCGATGCAGAACTGTCGGCCTGACTCCTTGCACTC
